>Addgene plasmid #22851 | PILAR | depositor partial sequence | sequence record 10484 | Author sequence
GAATTCGCCCTTNAGATCTGTTAGCGCCTTGCCATGATTAATCCAGAGCTGCGGGATGGCAGAGCTGATG
GCTTCATACATCGGATAGTTCCCAAGTTGATACAAAACTGGAAGATTGGCCTTATGTGCTTCCTGAGTAT
TATTATTACTACAGTTTGCATTATTATGATAGCCACATGGTCCAAGCATGCTAAACCTGTGGCATGTTCA
GGGGACTGGCTTGGAGTGAGAGATAAGTGTTTCTATTTTTCTGATGATACCAGAAATTGGACAGCCAGTA
AAATATTTTGTAGTTTGCAGAAAGCAGAACTTGCTCAGATTGATACACAAGAAGACATGGAATTTTTGAA
GAGGTACGCAGGAACTGATATGCACTGGATTGGACTAAGCAGGAAACAAGGAGATTCTTGGAAATGGACA
AATGGCACCACATTCAATGGTTGGTTTGAAATTATAGGGAACGGATCCTTTGCTTTCTTGAGTGCTGATG
GAGTCCATAGTTCCAGAGGATTTATTGATATCAAGTGGATTTGCAGCAAACCTAAATATTTTTTATAGAG
CAGAAAAAACTTGAAAATGATTATCACACTTCAAGATTGAAAGAAGAGCTAATTATGCAAAAGTGGCTTT
CTCACTTATTCTGTTACAGAATACGGAACCTCTGGTGAGGGCCCATTTTCTAGTTTATAGATGGAAACTT
CTTGCTGTGCCCTGCCATGGTTAAAGAGACAAGGCCGTTCTCTGGAGCCTTTTATAAGGGCACAATCACA
TTTACTATGGCTCCATCCTCATGAACTAATCACCTCCTGATGGATGGCTCCATCCCCTAATACCATCACA
CTGGTGATTAGCTTTCAATTTATGAGTTTTGGGAGGACCCAAATACTCAGAACATAGCAAGGGCGAATTC
