>Addgene plasmid #22851 | PILAR | addgene partial sequence | sequence record 28735 | 22851 with M13-rev
CTGGACGAGCTCGGACCCTAGTAACGGCCGCCAGTGTGCTGGAATTCGCCCTTAGATCTGTTAGCGCCTT
GCCATGATTAATCCAGAGCTGCGGGATGGCAGAGCTGATGGCTTCATACATCGGATAGTTCCCAAGTTGA
TACAAAACTGGAAGATTGGCCTTATGTGCTTCCTGAGTATTATTATTACTACAGTTTGCATTATTATGAT
AGCCACATGGTCCAAGCATGCTAAACCTGTGGCATGTTCAGGGGACTGGCTTGGAGTGAGAGATAAGTGT
TTCTATTTTTCTGATGATACCAGAAATTGGACAGCCAGTAAAATATTTTGTAGTTTGCAGAAAGCAGAAC
TTGCTCAGATTGATACACAAGAAGACATGGAATTTTTGAAGAGGTACGCAGGAACTGATATGCACTGGAT
TGGACTAAGCAGGAAACAAGGAGATTCTTGGAAATGGACAAATGGCACCACATTCAATGGTTGGTTTGAA
ATTATAGGGAACGGATCCTTTGCTTTCTTGAGTGCTGATGGGGTCCATAGTTCCAGAGGATCTATTGATA
TCAAGTGGATTTGCAGCAAACCTAAATATTTTTTATAGAGCAGAAAAAACTTGAAAATGATTATCACACT
TCAAGATTGAAAGAAGAGCTAATTATGCAAAAGTGGCTTTCTCACTTATTCTGTTACA
