[The description below was written by a language model from this plasmid's Addgene catalogue record.]
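Description:
PILAR is a bacterial cloning plasmid that carries the human CLEC2A gene (also known as PILAR or KACL) in the pCR 2.1-TOPO backbone. The backbone is about 3.9 kb and the insert about 910 bp, giving a construct of roughly 4.8 kb. It is propagated in E. coli under ampicillin selection. The record lists the copy number as unknown and includes no feature table, so the origin of replication and any additional markers are not documented here. The insert is flanked by EcoRI sites on both sides, though it is not recorded whether these sites remain intact. If they do, they would allow the fragment to be released as a single piece. Because the same enzyme is named at both ends, the orientation of the insert cannot be inferred from the record. The listed sequencing primers, M13-Reverse on the 5′ side and the T7 promoter primer on the 3′ side, indicate that these standard priming sites flank the cloning position and can be used to read into the insert from either end.

As a cloning vector, the plasmid has no stated mammalian promoter, epitope tag or reporter, so it is best regarded as a sequence-verified source of the CLEC2A insert rather than an expression construct. The record does not say whether the 910 bp insert is only the coding sequence or includes untranslated regions, or which isoform it represents. The associated publication describes PILAR as a modulator of human T-cell expansion. Typical use would be as a template for PCR or as a donor for subcloning the gene into expression or other downstream vectors for studies of that function.
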