Addgene plasmid #22851: PILAR
Depositing lab: Jose Conejo-Garcia. Depositing organization: Dartmouth College and Medical School. Publication: PILAR is a novel modulator of human T-cell expansion. Huarte E, Cubillos-Ruiz JR, Nesbeth YC, Scarlett UK, Martinez DG, Engle XA, Rigby WF, Pioli PA, Guyre PM, Conejo-Garcia JR. Blood. 2008 Aug 15. 112(4):1259-68. 10.1182/blood-2007-12-130773 PubMed 18550855.
Backbone
  Vector backbone: pCR 2.1-TOPO
  Backbone size w/o insert (bp): 3900
  Vector type: cloning vector
Growth in bacteria
  Bacterial resistance: Ampicillin, 100 μg/mL
  Growth temperature: 37°C
  Growth strain: DH5alpha
  Copy number: Unknown
Gene/Insert
  Gene/Insert name: PILAR (alt name: CLEC2A)
  Species: H. sapiens (human)
  Insert size (bp): 910
  Entrez Gene: CLEC2A (a.k.a. INPE5792, KACL, PILAR, UNQ5792)
  Cloning method: Restriction Enzyme; 5′ cloning site EcoRI (unknown if destroyed); 3′ cloning site EcoRI (unknown if destroyed)
  Sequencing primers: 5′ M13-Reverse; 3′ T7 promoter
Terms and licenses: Academic/Nonprofit Terms; Industry Terms: Not Available to Industry
How to cite: PILAR was a gift from Jose Conejo-Garcia (Addgene plasmid # 22851 ; http://n2t.net/addgene:22851 ; RRID:Addgene_22851)
